Addgene plasmid #147888: pT7-EGFP-C1-HsNot1iso1_1-1605-IKGRQtoDSYAA-shRNAres_W
Purpose: Mammalian Expression of HsNot1iso1_1-1605-IKGRQtoDSYAA-shRNAres
Depositing lab: Elisa Izaurralde. Depositing organization: Max Planck Institute for Developmental Biology. Publication: A DDX6-CNOT1 complex and W-binding pockets in CNOT9 reveal direct links between miRNA target recognition and silencing. Chen Y, Boland A, Kuzuoglu-Ozturk D, Bawankar P, Loh B, Chang CT, Weichenrieder O, Izaurralde E. Mol Cell. 2014 Jun 5;54(5):737-50. doi: 10.1016/j.molcel.2014.03.034. Epub 2014 Apr 24. PubMed 24768540.
Backbone
  Vector backbone: Unknown
  Vector type: Mammalian Expression
Growth in bacteria
  Bacterial resistance: Kanamycin, 50 μg/mL
  Growth temperature: 37°C
  Growth strain: DH5alpha
  Copy number: High Copy
Gene/Insert
  Gene/Insert name: HsNot1iso1_1-1605-IKGRQtoDSYAA-shRNAres
  Species: H. sapiens (human)
  Mutation: 1 silent mutation compared to the sequence of isoform 1 given by NCBI: NM_016284.4.
  Entrez Gene: CNOT1 (a.k.a. AD-005, CDC39, HPE12, NOT1, NOT1H, VIBOS)
  Cloning method: Unknown
Terms and licenses: Academic/Nonprofit Terms; Industry Terms: Not Available to Industry
Depositor comments: Plasmids from this collection were made available to the research community and donated after the lab closed. Please note that the sequence provided by the depositing laboratory may be theoretical/predicted or based on Sanger sequencing results. There may be discrepancies between sequencing results obtained by Addgene and the depositor sequence. If an Addgene verified sequence is not available, please contact before placing your order to request that our lab fully sequence the plasmid.
How to cite: pT7-EGFP-C1-HsNot1iso1_1-1605-IKGRQtoDSYAA-shRNAres_W was a gift from Elisa Izaurralde (Addgene plasmid # 147888 ; http://n2t.net/addgene:147888 ; RRID:Addgene_147888)
