[The description below was written by a language model from this plasmid's Addgene catalogue record and pLannotate feature annotations shown in this document.]
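Description:
pT7-EGFP-C1-HsNot1iso1_1-1605-IKGRQtoDSYAA-shRNAres_W is a 9.6 kb mammalian expression plasmid that produces an N-terminally EGFP-tagged fragment of human CNOT1, the scaffold subunit of the CCR4-NOT deadenylase complex. The catalogue lists the backbone as unknown, but the name and feature layout are consistent with an EGFP-C1-type vector carrying an added T7 promoter. It has a high-copy ColE1/pUC origin and an f1 origin. A NeoR/KanR cassette is driven by tandem bacterial (bla) and SV40 early promoters and ends in an HSV TK polyadenylation signal. This cassette gives kanamycin selection in E. coli and could support G418 selection in mammalian cells. Short hits annotated as HIV-1 LTR, SV40 large T antigen, ble and bGH poly(A) are small fragments and most likely reflect incidental backbone sequence rather than functional parts.

The expression unit uses the CMV immediate-early enhancer and promoter, followed by a T7 promoter that could also allow transcription by T7 RNA polymerase. EGFP is followed by a short polylinker remnant and then the CNOT1 coding sequence, with an SV40 poly(A) signal downstream. By its name, the insert covers residues 1-1605 of isoform 1. It carries an IKGRQ-to-DSYAA substitution and is shRNA-resistant, presumably through changes that let it escape an shRNA targeting endogenous CNOT1. The record does not state where the substitution lies or what interaction it is meant to disrupt. It notes one silent change relative to the reference transcript. The associated publication studies DDX6-CNOT1 and CNOT9 interactions in miRNA-mediated silencing, which suggests use in interaction or knockdown-complementation assays in human cells. The depositor sequence may be theoretical rather than fully verified.
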