Features (pLannotate 1.2.2; 18 found; start..end, strand, type, name):
     61..364     +  enhancer       CMV enhancer: human cytomegalovirus immediate early enhancer
    365..568     +  promoter       CMV promoter: human cytomegalovirus (CMV) immediate early promoter
    564..597     +  LTR            5' LTR (truncated) (fragment): truncated 5' long terminal repeat (LTR) from HIV-1
    613..631     +  promoter       T7 promoter: promoter for bacteriophage T7 RNA polymerase
    665..1381    +  CDS            EGFP: EGFP is a basic (constitutively fluorescent) green fluorescent protein published in 1996, derived from Aequorea victoria. It is reported to be a rapidly-maturing weak dimer with moderate acid sensitivity.
   1382..1402    +  misc_feature   MCS (fragment): multiple cloning site
   1403..6217    +  CDS            CNOT1 (fragment): CNOT1_HUMAN - Also known as CDC39, KIAA1007, NOT1. Experimental evidence at protein level: Swiss-Prot protein existence level 1. Scaffolding component of the CCR4-NOT complex which is one of the major cellular mRNA deadenylases and is linked to various cellular processes including bulk mRNA degradation, miRNA-mediated repression, translational repression during translational initiation and general transcription regulation. Additional complex functions may be a consequence of its influence on mRNA expression. Its scaffolding function implies its interaction with the catalytic complex module and
   6221..6242    +  misc_feature   MCS (fragment): multiple cloning site
   6254..6338    +  CDS            large T antigen (fragment): large T antigen from SV40 (simian virus 40)
   6361..6482    +  polyA_signal   SV40 poly(A) signal: SV40 polyadenylation signal
   6516..6944    -  rep_origin     f1 ori (sequence partly withheld): f1 bacteriophage origin of replication; arrow indicates direction of (+) strand synthesis
   6971..7075    +  promoter       AmpR promoter: bla
   7077..7434    +  promoter       SV40 promoter: SV40 enhancer and early promoter
   7469..8263    +  CDS            NeoR/KanR: aminoglycoside phosphotransferase from Tn5; aph(3')-II (or nptII); confers resistance to neomycin, kanamycin, and G418 (Geneticin®)
   8284..8436    +  CDS            ble (fragment): BLE_KLEPN - Experimental evidence at protein level: Swiss-Prot protein existence level 1. Binding protein with a strong affinity to the bleomycin family of antibiotics. Binds to CL990; an antimitotic-antibiotic compound. From Klebsiella pneumoniae.
   8495..8542    +  polyA_signal   HSV TK poly(A) signal: herpes simplex virus thymidine kinase polyadenylation signal (Cole and Stacy, 1985)
   8633..8649    -  polyA_signal   bGH poly(A) signal (fragment): bovine growth hormone polyadenylation signal
   8871..9459    +  rep_origin     ori: high-copy-number ColE1/pMB1/pBR322/pUC origin of replication
>Addgene plasmid #147888 | pT7-EGFP-C1-HsNot1iso1_1-1605-IKGRQtoDSYAA-shRNAres_W | depositor full sequence | sequence record 290335 | Full Sequence
TAGTTATTAATAGTAATCAATTACGGGGTCATTAGTTCATAGCCCATATATGGAGTTCCGCGTTACATAA
CTTACGGTAAATGGCCCGCCTGGCTGACCGCCCAACGACCCCCGCCCATTGACGTCAATAATGACGTATG
TTCCCATAGTAACGCCAATAGGGACTTTCCATTGACGTCAATGGGTGGAGTATTTACGGTAAACTGCCCA
CTTGGCAGTACATCAAGTGTATCATATGCCAAGTACGCCCCCTATTGACGTCAATGACGGTAAATGGCCC
GCCTGGCATTATGCCCAGTACATGACCTTATGGGACTTTCCTACTTGGCAGTACATCTACGTATTAGTCA
TCGCTATTACCATGGTGATGCGGTTTTGGCAGTACATCAATGGGCGTGGATAGCGGTTTGACTCACGGGG
ATTTCCAAGTCTCCACCCCATTGACGTCAATGGGAGTTTGTTTTGGCACCAAAATCAACGGGACTTTCCA
AAATGTCGTAACAACTCCGCCCCATTGACGCAAATGGGCGGTAGGCGTGTACGGTGGGAGGTCTATATAA
GCAGAGCTCTCTGGCTAACTAGAGAACCCACTGCTTACTGGCTTATCGAAATTAATACGACTCACTATAG
GGAGACCCAAGCTCTAGCGCTACCGGTCGCCACCATGGTGAGCAAGGGCGAGGAGCTGTTCACCGGGGTG
GTGCCCATCCTGGTCGAGCTGGACGGCGACGTAAACGGCCACAAGTTCAGCGTGTCCGGCGAGGGCGAGG
GCGATGCCACCTACGGCAAGCTGACCCTGAAGTTCATCTGCACCACCGGCAAGCTGCCCGTGCCCTGGCC
CACCCTCGTGACCACCCTGACCTACGGCGTGCAGTGCTTCAGCCGCTACCCCGACCACATGAAGCAGCAC
GACTTCTTCAAGTCCGCCATGCCCGAAGGCTACGTCCAGGAGCGCACCATCTTCTTCAAGGACGACGGCA
ACTACAAGACCCGCGCCGAGGTGAAGTTCGAGGGCGACACCCTGGTGAACCGCATCGAGCTGAAGGGCAT
CGACTTCAAGGAGGACGGCAACATCCTGGGGCACAAGCTGGAGTACAACTACAACAGCCACAACGTCTAT
ATCATGGCCGACAAGCAGAAGAACGGCATCAAGGTGAACTTCAAGATCCGCCACAACATCGAGGACGGCA
GCGTGCAGCTCGCCGACCACTACCAGCAGAACACCCCCATCGGCGACGGCCCCGTGCTGCTGCCCGACAA
CCACTACCTGAGCACCCAGTCCGCCCTGAGCAAAGACCCCAACGAGAAGCGCGATCACATGGTCCTGCTG
GAGTTCGTGACCGCCGCCGGGATCACTCTCGGCATGGACGAGCTGTACAAGTCCGGACTCAGATCTCGAG
CTATGAATCTTGACTCGCTCTCGCTGGCCTTGTCTCAAATCAGCTACCTGGTGGACAATTTAACCAAGAA
AAATTACCGAGCCAGCCAGCAGGAAATACAGCATATTGTGAATCGGCACGGTCCTGAGGCAGACAGGCAT
TTATTACGCTGCCTATTTTCGCATGTGGATTTCAGTGGCGATGGTAAAAGCAGTGGCAAAGATTTCCATC
AGACTCAGTTTCTGATTCAGGAGTGTGCGTTGCTGATTACAAAGCCAAATTTTATCTCGACGCTGTCCTA
TGCCATTGATAATCCATTGCACTATCAGAAGAGTTTAAAGCCTGCACCCCACTTATTTGCCCAGCTGAGT
AAAGTGCTCAAATTAAGCAAAGTACAAGAGGTAATTTTTGGCCTTGCCCTGTTGAATTCTTCCAGCTCAG
ATCTTAGAGGTTTCGCTGCCCAGTTTATCAAACAGAAGCTTCCAGATCTTCTGCGTTCTTACATTGACGC
AGACGTCAGTGGAAATCAAGAAGGTGGCTTCCAAGATATAGCAATAGAGGTCCTACACCTCCTCCTCTCC
CATCTCCTCTTTGGGCAGAAGGGAGCCTTTGGAGTTGGACAAGAACAGATAGACGCTTTTCTTAAGACGC
TGCGCAGAGATTTTCCCCAAGAACGCTGTCCCGTGGTGCTCGCACCACTTTTATACCCTGAAAAACGGGA
CATTCTAATGGACAGGATCCTGCCTGATTCCGGAGGGGTAGCTAAAACCATGATGGAGAGCTCTTTGGCT
GATTTCATGCAAGAAGTAGGCTATGGCTTTTGTGCAAGTATTGAAGAATGTCGCAATATAATCGTGCAGT
TTGGTGTTCGGGAGGTCACAGCTGCCCAGGTTGCAAGGGTTTTGGGAATGATGGCTCGAACTCATTCAGG
ATTAACAGATGGCATTCCATTACAGAGTATTTCTGCTCCGGGCAGTGGGATCTGGAGTGATGGGAAAGAT
AAAAGTGATGGAGCACAGGCACACACATGGAATGTAGAAGTCTTGATTGACGTTCTTAAAGAACTGAATC
CAAGTTTGAATTTCAAGGAAGTAACTTATGAACTGGACCATCCTGGATTTCAAATTCGTGACAGTAAAGG
ACTTCATAATGTGGTTTATGGCATTCAGAGGGGTTTGGGTATGGAAGTGTTCCCAGTAGACCTCATATAT
AGACCTTGGAAACATGCTGAAGGCCAGCTCTCCTTCATCCAGCACTCACTAATCAATCCAGAGATCTTCT
GTTTTGCTGACTATCCCTGTCATACTGTTGCCACTGATATTCTGAAAGCACCACCAGAGGATGACAATCG
AGAAATTGCCACATGGAAGAGCTTGGATTTGATTGAATCTCTGCTGAGGCTTGCAGAGGTTGGGCAGTAT
GAGCAAGTCAAACAGCTCTTCAGCTTCCCTATCAAACACTGTCCAGACATGCTGGTATTGGCCTTACTAC
AAATTAACACCTCTTGGCATACCTTGCGCCATGAACTTATCTCCACTCTGATGCCAATTTTCCTTGGAAA
CCATCCTAACTCAGCTATTATTTTGCACTATGCATGGCATGGGCAGGGACAGTCTCCCTCAATTCGCCAA
CTTATCATGCATGCAATGGCAGAATGGTACATGAGAGGGGAGCAGTATGATCAGGCCAAATTGTCTCGAA
TACTTGATGTGGCCCAGGACTTGAAGGCCTTGTCAATGCTGCTAAATGGTACTCCATTTGCCTTTGTTAT
TGACCTTGCTGCACTTGCTTCACGTCGTGAATACCTCAAACTTGATAAGTGGCTCACAGATAAAATTCGA
GAGCATGGGGAGCCTTTTATCCAGGCGTGTATGACTTTTTTAAAGAGACGGTGTCCTTCTATTTTGGGCG
GACTTGCCCCAGAAAAAGACCAGCCCAAAAGTGCTCAACTTCCTCCAGAAACTTTGGCGACAATGTTGGC
CTGTCTGCAAGCTTGTGCAGGGAGTGTTTCTCAGGAGCTATCAGAAACTATCCTCACCATGGTAGCCAAT
TGCAGTAATGTTATGAATAAGGCCAGACAACCACCACCTGGAGTTATGCCAAAAGGACGTCCTCCTAGTG
CTAGCAGCTTAGATGCCATTTCTCCTGTTCAGATTGACCCTCTTGCTGGAATGACATCTCTTAGTATAGG
TGGTTCAGCTGCCCCTCACACCCAGAGTATGCAGGGTTTTCCTCCAAATTTGGGTTCTGCATTCAGTACC
CCTCAGTCACCAGCAAAAGCATTTCCACCCCTTTCAACCCCCAATCAGACCACTGCATTCAGTGGTATTG
GAGGACTTTCATCACAGCTTCCAGTAGGTGGTCTTGGCACAGGCAGCCTGACTGGTATAGGAACTGGTGC
TCTTGGACTCCCTGCAGTGAATAACGACCCTTTTGTACAGAGGAAACTGGGCACCTCTGGACTGAATCAG
CCTACATTCCAGCAGAGTAAGATGAAACCTTCGGACTTGTCTCAGGTGTGGCCAGAGGCAAACCAGCACT
TTAGTAAAGAGATAGATGATGAAGCAAACAGCTATTTCCAGCGAATATATAATCATCCACCACATCCAAC
CATGTCTGTTGATGAGGTATTAGAAATGCTGCAGAGATTTAAAGACTCTACTATAAAGAGGGAACGAGAA
GTATTTAACTGTATGCTAAGGAACTTGTTTGAAGAATATCGTTTTTTTCCCCAGTATCCTGATAAAGAGT
TACATATAACAGCCTGCCTATTTGGTGGTATAATTGAGAAAGGACTGGTCACTTACATGGCACTAGGTCT
GGCTCTACGATATGTTCTTGAAGCCTTACGCAAGCCTTTTGGATCCAAAATGTATTATTTCGGGATTGCT
GCACTAGATAGATTTAAAAACAGATTGAAGGACTATCCCCAGTATTGTCAGCATTTGGCTTCTATCAGTC
ACTTTATGCAATTTCCACATCATTTACAGGAGTATATTGAGTATGGACAGCAGTCTAGAGATCCTCCTGT
GAAAATGCAAGGCTCTATCACAACCCCTGGAAGTATTGCACTGGCTCAGGCCCAGGCTCAGGCCCAGGTT
CCAGCAAAAGCTCCTCTTGCTGGTCAAGTTAGCACTATGGTAACCACCTCAACAACTACCACTGTTGCTA
AAACGGTTACGGTCACCAGGCCAACTGGAGTCAGCTTTAAGAAAGATGTGCCACCTTCTATTAATACTAC
AAATATAGATACGTTGCTTGTGGCCACAGATCAAACTGAGAGAATTGTGGAGCCCCCAGAAAATATCCAG
GAGAAAATTGCTTTTATTTTCAATAATCTCTCACAGTCAAATATGACACAAAAGGTTGAAGAGCTAAAGG
AAACGGTGAAAGAAGAATTTATGCCTTGGGTTTCACAGTATCTGGTTATGAAGAGAGTCAGTATTGAGCC
AAACTTTCATAGCCTGTATTCAAACTTCCTTGACACGCTGAAGAATCCTGAATTTAACAAGATGGTTCTG
AATGAGACCTACAGAAACATTAAAGTGCTCCTGACCTCTGATAAAGCTGCAGCCAATTTCTCAGATCGTT
CTTTGCTGAAGAACTTGGGACATTGGCTAGGAATGATCACATTAGCTAAAAACAAACCCATCTTACACAC
TGACTTGGATGTGAAATCATTGCTGCTAGAGGCTTATGTTAAAGGACAACAAGAATTGCTCTATGTAGTG
CCCTTTGTTGCCAAAGTCTTAGAATCTAGCATTCGTAGTGTGGTTTTTAGGCCACCAAACCCTTGGACAA
TGGCAATTATGAATGTATTAGCTGAGCTACATCAGGAGCATGACTTAAAGTTAAACTTGAAGTTTGAAAT
CGAGGTTCTCTGCAAGAACCTTGCATTAGACATCAATGAGCTAAAACCTGGAAACCTCCTAAAGGATAAA
GATCGCCTGAAGAATTTAGATGAGCAACTCTCTGCTCCAAAGAAAGATGTCAAGCAGCCAGAAGAACTCC
CTCCCATCACAACCACAACAACTTCTACTACACCAGCTACCAACACCACTTGTACAGCCACGGTTCCACC
ACAGCCACAGTACAGCTACCACGACATCAATGTCTATTCCCTTGCGGGCTTGGCACCACACATTACTCTA
AATCCAACAATTCCCTTGTTTCAGGCCCATCCACAGTTGAAGCAGTGTGTGCGTCAGGCAATTGAACGGG
CTGTCCAGGAGCTGGTCCATCCTGTGGTGGATCGATCAATTAAGATTGCCATGACTACTTGTGAGCAAGA
TGTCAGGTCGGATTTTGCCCTGGATTCGGAGGAATCTCGAATGCGAATAGCAGCTCATCACATGATGCGT
AACTTGACAGCTTACATGGCTATGATTACATGCGCTGAACCTTTGCTCATGAGCATATCTACCAACTTAA
AAAACAGTTTTGCCTCAGCCCTTCGTACTGCTTCCCCACAACAAAGAGAAATGATGGATCAGGCAGCTGC
TCAATTAGCTCAGGACAATTGTGAGTTGGCTTGCTGTTTTATTCAGAAGACTGCAGTAGAAAAAGCAGGC
CCTGAGATGGACAAGAGATTAGCAACTGAATTTGAGCTGAGAAAACATGCTAGGCAAGAAGGACGCAGAT
ACTGTGATCCTGTTGTTTTAACATATGCTGCTGAACGGATGCCAGAGCAAATCAGGCTGAAAGTTGGTGG
TGTGGACCCAAAGCAGTTGGCTGTTTACGAAGAGTTTGCACGCAATGTTCCTGGCTTCTTACCTACAAAT
GACTTAAGTCAGCCCACGGGATTTTTAGCCCAGCCCATGAAGCAAGCTTGGGCAACATAGCCGCGGGCCC
GGGATCCACCGGATCTAGATAACTGATCATAATCAGCCATACCACATTTGTAGAGGTTTTACTTGCTTTA
AAAAACCTCCCACACCTCCCCCTGAACCTGAAACATAAAATGAATGCAATTGTTGTTGTTAACTTGTTTA
TTGCAGCTTATAATGGTTACAAATAAAGCAATAGCATCACAAATTTCACAAATAAAGCATTTTTTTCACT
GCATTCTAGTTGTGGTTTGTCCAAACTCATCAATGTATCTTAACGCGTAAATTGTAAGCGTTAATATTTT
GTTAAAATTCGCGTTAAATTTTTGTTAAATCAGCTCATTTTTTAACCAATAGGCCGAAATCGGCAAAATC
CCTTATAAATCAAAAGAATAGACCGAGATAGGGT
[37 nt withheld, positions 6615-6651]
AAAGAACGTGGACTCCAACGTCAAAGG
[49 nt withheld, positions 6679-6727]
T
[91 nt withheld, positions 6729-6819]
G
[124 nt withheld, positions 6821-6944]
CAGGTGGCACTTTTCGGGGAAATGTGCGCGGAACCCCTATTTGTTTATTTTTCTAAATACATTCAAATAT
GTATCCGCTCATGAGACAATAACCCTGATAAATGCTTCAATAATATTGAAAAAGGAAGAGTCCTGAGGCG
GAAAGAACCAGCTGTGGAATGTGTGTCAGTTAGGGTGTGGAAAGTCCCCAGGCTCCCCAGCAGGCAGAAG
TATGCAAAGCATGCATCTCAATTAGTCAGCAACCAGGTGTGGAAAGTCCCCAGGCTCCCCAGCAGGCAGA
AGTATGCAAAGCATGCATCTCAATTAGTCAGCAACCATAGTCCCGCCCCTAACTCCGCCCATCCCGCCCC
TAACTCCGCCCAGTTCCGCCCATTCTCCGCCCCATGGCTGACTAATTTTTTTTATTTATGCAGAGGCCGA
GGCCGCCTCGGCCTCTGAGCTATTCCAGAAGTAGTGAGGAGGCTTTTTTGGAGGCCTAGGCTTTTGCAAA
GATCGATCAAGAGACAGGATGAGGATCGTTTCGCATGATTGAACAAGATGGATTGCACGCAGGTTCTCCG
GCCGCTTGGGTGGAGAGGCTATTCGGCTATGACTGGGCACAACAGACAATCGGCTGCTCTGATGCCGCCG
TGTTCCGGCTGTCAGCGCAGGGGCGCCCGGTTCTTTTTGTCAAGACCGACCTGTCCGGTGCCCTGAATGA
ACTGCAAGACGAGGCAGCGCGGCTATCGTGGCTGGCCACGACGGGCGTTCCTTGCGCAGCTGTGCTCGAC
GTTGTCACTGAAGCGGGAAGGGACTGGCTGCTATTGGGCGAAGTGCCGGGGCAGGATCTCCTGTCATCTC
ACCTTGCTCCTGCCGAGAAAGTATCCATCATGGCTGATGCAATGCGGCGGCTGCATACGCTTGATCCGGC
TACCTGCCCATTCGACCACCAAGCGAAACATCGCATCGAGCGAGCACGTACTCGGATGGAAGCCGGTCTT
GTCGATCAGGATGATCTGGACGAAGAGCATCAGGGGCTCGCGCCAGCCGAACTGTTCGCCAGGCTCAAGG
CGAGCATGCCCGACGGCGAGGATCTCGTCGTGACCCATGGCGATGCCTGCTTGCCGAATATCATGGTGGA
AAATGGCCGCTTTTCTGGATTCATCGACTGTGGCCGGCTGGGTGTGGCGGACCGCTATCAGGACATAGCG
TTGGCTACCCGTGATATTGCTGAAGAGCTTGGCGGCGAATGGGCTGACCGCTTCCTCGTGCTTTACGGTA
TCGCCGCTCCCGATTCGCAGCGCATCGCCTTCTATCGCCTTCTTGACGAGTTCTTCTGAGCGGGACTCTG
GGGTTCGAAATGACCGACCAAGCGACGCCCAACCTGCCATCACGAGATTTCGATTCCACCGCCGCCTTCT
ATGAAAGGTTGGGCTTCGGAATCGTTTTCCGGGACGCCGGCTGGATGATCCTCCAGCGCGGGGATCTCAT
GCTGGAGTTCTTCGCCCACCCTAGGGGGAGGCTAACTGAAACACGGAAGGAGACAATACCGGAAGGAACC
CGCGCTATGACGGCAATAAAAAGACAGAATAAAACGCACGGTGTTGGGTCGTTTGTTCATAAACGCGGGG
TTCGGTCCCAGGGCTGGCACTCTGTCGATACCCCACCGAGACCCCATTGGGGCCAATACGCCCGCGTTTC
TTCCTTTTCCCCACCCCACCCCCCAAGTTCGGGTGAAGGCCCAGGGCTCGCAGCCAACGTCGGGGCGGCA
GGCCCTGCCATAGCCTCAGGTTACTCATATATACTTTAGATTGATTTAAAACTTCATTTTTAATTTAAAA
GGATCTAGGTGAAGATCCTTTTTGATAATCTCATGACCAAAATCCCTTAACGTGAGTTTTCGTTCCACTG
AGCGTCAGACCCCGTAGAAAAGATCAAAGGATCTTCTTGAGATCCTTTTTTTCTGCGCGTAATCTGCTGC
TTGCAAACAAAAAAACCACCGCTACCAGCGGTGGTTTGTTTGCCGGATCAAGAGCTACCAACTCTTTTTC
CGAAGGTAACTGGCTTCAGCAGAGCGCAGATACCAAATACTGTCCTTCTAGTGTAGCCGTAGTTAGGCCA
CCACTTCAAGAACTCTGTAGCACCGCCTACATACCTCGCTCTGCTAATCCTGTTACCAGTGGCTGCTGCC
AGTGGCGATAAGTCGTGTCTTACCGGGTTGGACTCAAGACGATAGTTACCGGATAAGGCGCAGCGGTCGG
GCTGAACGGGGGGTTCGTGCACACAGCCCAGCTTGGAGCGAACGACCTACACCGAACTGAGATACCTACA
GCGTGAGCTATGAGAAAGCGCCACGCTTCCCGAAGGGAGAAAGGCGGACAGGTATCCGGTAAGCGGCAGG
GTCGGAACAGGAGAGCGCACGAGGGAGCTTCCAGGGGGAAACGCCTGGTATCTTTATAGTCCTGTCGGGT
TTCGCCACCTCTGACTTGAGCGTCGATTTTTGTGATGCTCGTCAGGGGGGCGGAGCCTATGGAAAAACGC
CAGCAACGCGGCCTTTTTACGGTTCCTGGCCTTTTGCTGGCCTTTTGCTCACATGTTCTTTCCTGCGTTA
TCCCCTGATTCTGTGGATAACCGTATTACCGCCATGCAT
